Addgene plasmid #89439: pPSU1
Purpose: High copy number plasmid 1 to prepare Penn State DNA molecular weight ladders
Depositing lab: Song Tan. Depositing organization: Pennsylvania State University. Publication: The pPSU Plasmids for Generating DNA Molecular Weight Markers. Henrici RC, Pecen TJ, Johnston JL, Tan S. Sci Rep. 2017 May 26;7(1):2438. doi: 10.1038/s41598-017-02693-1. PubMed 28550309.
Backbone
  Vector backbone: pUC9
  Backbone size w/o insert (bp): 2635
  Total vector size (bp): 10000
  Vector type: Bacterial Expression
Growth in bacteria
  Bacterial resistance: Ampicillin, 100 μg/mL
  Growth temperature: 37°C
  Growth strain: DH5alpha
  Copy number: High Copy
Gene/Insert 1
  Gene/Insert name: 500 bp EcoRV fragment (alt name: lambda DNA position 650-1149)
  Species: phage lambda
  Insert size (bp): 500
  GenBank ID: NC_001416.1
  Cloning method: Restriction Enzyme; 5′ cloning site HIndIII (not destroyed); 3′ cloning site None (not destroyed)
  Sequencing primers: 5′ N/A; 3′ N/A
Gene/Insert 2
  Gene/Insert name: 1000 bp EcoRV fragment (alt name: lambda DNA position 6681-7681)
  Species: phage lambda
  Insert size (bp): 1000
  GenBank ID: NC_001416.1
  Cloning method: Restriction Enzyme; 5′ cloning site None (not destroyed); 3′ cloning site None (not destroyed)
  Sequencing primers: 5′ N/A; 3′ N/A
Gene/Insert 3
  Gene/Insert name: 1500 bp EcoRV fragment (alt name: lambda DNA position 28223-29710)
  Species: phage lambda
  Insert size (bp): 1500
  GenBank ID: NC_001416.1
  Cloning method: Restriction Enzyme; 5′ cloning site None (not destroyed); 3′ cloning site EcoRI (not destroyed)
  Sequencing primers: 5′ N/A; 3′ N/A
Gene/Insert 4
  Gene/Insert name: 2000 bp EcoRV fragment (alt name: lambda DNA position 36060-37994)
  Species: phage lambda
  Insert size (bp): 2000
  GenBank ID: NC_001416.1
  Cloning method: Restriction Enzyme; 5′ cloning site XbaI (not destroyed); 3′ cloning site BglII (not destroyed)
  Sequencing primers: 5′ N/A; 3′ N/A
Gene/Insert 5
  Gene/Insert name: 500 bp PstI fragment (alt name: lambda DNA position 28223-28663)
  Species: phage lambda
  Insert size (bp): 500
  GenBank ID: NC_001416.1
Gene/Insert 6
  Gene/Insert name: 700 bp PstI fragment (alt name: lambda DNA position 8783-9468)
  Species: phage lambda
  Insert size (bp): 700
  GenBank ID: NC_001416.1
  Cloning method: Restriction Enzyme; 5′ cloning site XbaI (not destroyed); 3′ cloning site BamHI (destroyed during cloning)
  Sequencing primers: 5′ N/A; 3′ N/A
Gene/Insert 7
  Gene/Insert name: 800 bp PstI fragment (alt names: G9a position 2757-3535; EHMT2)
  Species: H. sapiens (human)
  Insert size (bp): 800
  GenBank ID: NM_006709.4
  Entrez Gene: EHMT2 (a.k.a. BAT8, C6orf30, G9A, GAT8, KMT1C, NG36)
  Cloning method: Restriction Enzyme; 5′ cloning site XbaI (not destroyed); 3′ cloning site BamHI (destroyed during cloning)
  Sequencing primers: 5′ N/A; 3′ N/A
Gene/Insert 8
  Gene/Insert name: 900 bp PstI fragment (alt name: lambda DNA position 143381-15280)
  Species: phage lambda
  Insert size (bp): 900
  GenBank ID: NC_001416.1
  Cloning method: Restriction Enzyme; 5′ cloning site XbaI (not destroyed); 3′ cloning site EcoRI (not destroyed)
  Sequencing primers: 5′ N/A; 3′ N/A
Gene/Insert 9
  Gene/Insert name: 1000 bp PstI fragment (alt name: Bmi1 position 5-979)
  Species: H. sapiens (human)
  Insert size (bp): 1000
  GenBank ID: NM_005180.8
  Entrez Gene: BMI1 (a.k.a. FLVI2/BMI1, PCGF4, RNF51, flvi-2/bmi-1)
Gene/Insert 10
  Gene/Insert name: 2000 bp PstI fragment (alt name: lambda DNA position 28670-29710 and 36060-37994)
  Species: phage lambda
  Insert size (bp): 2000
  GenBank ID: NC_001416.1
Terms and licenses: Academic/Nonprofit Terms; Industry Terms: Not Available to Industry
How to cite: pPSU1 was a gift from Song Tan (Addgene plasmid # 89439 ; http://n2t.net/addgene:89439 ; RRID:Addgene_89439)
