[The description below was written by a language model from this plasmid's Addgene catalogue record and pLannotate feature annotations shown in this document.]
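Description:
pPSU1 is a 10 kb high-copy bacterial plasmid built on the pUC9 backbone. It is not an expression construct in any functional sense, despite being catalogued as a bacterial expression vector. It serves as a renewable source of DNA fragments of defined length, and is the first of the plasmids used to prepare the Penn State DNA molecular weight ladders. It replicates in E. coli from the pUC-type ColE1/pMB1 origin and is selected with ampicillin through the bla (AmpR) gene and its promoter. Other backbone remnants in the annotation include the CAP site, the lac promoter and operator, a lacZα fragment, and short fragments of lacI, bom and rop.

The payload is a concatenated array of stuffer segments, placed so that restriction sites fall at set intervals. According to the record, EcoRV digestion releases fragments of 500, 1000, 1500 and 2000 bp. PstI digestion releases fragments of 500, 700, 800, 900, 1000 and 2000 bp. The two sets overlap on the same underlying DNA; for example, the 2000 bp PstI fragment spans parts of the lambda regions that make up the 1500 and 2000 bp EcoRV fragments.

Most segments come from phage lambda. This explains the annotated partial or whole lambda reading frames: terminase A, capsid E, Fi, FII, int, xis, ea8.5, rexA/rexB, and tail genes U, V and K. Two segments are human cDNA pieces, one from BMI1 and one from EHMT2 (G9a). These coding annotations are incidental, because the sequences were chosen for length rather than function. Digesting the plasmid with a single enzyme yields the marker bands. The record does not describe how these digests are combined with those from the companion plasmid or plasmids.
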