Features (pLannotate 1.2.2; 25 found; start..end, strand, type, name):
    394..486     +  CDS            lacI (fragment): lac repressor; lacI; The lac repressor binds to the lac operator to inhibit transcription in E. coli. This inhibition can be relieved by adding lactose or isopropyl-β-D-thiogalactopyranoside (IPTG).
    499..520     +  protein_bind   CAP binding site: CAP binding activates transcription in the presence of cAMP. E. coli catabolite activator protein
    535..565     +  promoter       lac promoter: promoter for the E. coli lac operon
    573..589     +  protein_bind   lac operator: The lac repressor binds to the lac operator to inhibit transcription in E. coli. This inhibition can be relieved by adding lactose or isopropyl-β-D-thiogalactopyranoside (IPTG). lac repressor encoded by lacI
    617..700     +  CDS            nohA (fragment): NOHA_ECOLI - Also known as nohQ. Experimental evidence at transcript level: Swiss-Prot protein existence level 2. From Escherichia coli (strain K12).
    696..1139    +  CDS            A (fragment): TERL_LAMBD - Experimental evidence at protein level: Swiss-Prot protein existence level 1. The terminase large subunit acts as an ATP driven molecular motor necessary for viral DNA translocation into empty capsids and as an endonuclease that cuts the viral genome from the concetamer to initiate and to end the packaging reaction (PubMed:11866517, PubMed:23134123). The terminase lies at a unique vertex of the procapsid and is composed of two subunits, a small terminase subunit involved in viral DNA recognition (binding to packaging sequence cos), and a large terminase subunit possessing endonucl
   1132..1608    +  CDS            E (fragment): CAPSD_LAMBD - Experimental evidence at protein level: Swiss-Prot protein existence level 1. Assembles to form an icosahedral capsid with a T=7 symmetry. The icosahedral capsid is about 60 nm in diameter and composed of 415 major capsid proteins. The assembly is primed by the interaction between capsid assembly protease and portal dodecamer, and major capsid proteins assemble cooperatively to form the procapsid with the help of capsid scaffolding protein. Major capsid protein forms hexons and pentons of the icosahedron. Viral genomic DNA is packaged into the procapsid through the portal vertex
   1653..2048    +  CDS            Fi: FI_LAMBD - Experimental evidence at protein level: Swiss-Prot protein existence level 1. Stimulates the interaction of procapsid with the terminase- DNA complex, thereby increasing the overall rate of DNA packaging. Before packaging, it likely coats the surface of the procapsid through binding mediated by c-terminal domain. FI presumably dissociates from the capsid once it inflates upon DNA packaging, and is not present in the mature virion. From Escherichia phage lambda (Bacteriophage lambda).
   2066..2131    +  CDS            FII (fragment): FII_LAMBD - Experimental evidence at protein level: Swiss-Prot protein existence level 1. Plays a role in virion assembly by joining the head and the tail at the last step of morphogenesis. Six FII proteins probably bind protein W that closes the DNA-filled capsid, as well as the U tail terminator protein of the pre-assembled tail. From Escherichia phage lambda (Bacteriophage lambda).
   2144..2803    -  CDS            λ integrase (fragment): integrase from phage λ; int
   2784..2999    -  CDS            xis: VXIS_LAMBD - Experimental evidence at protein level: Swiss-Prot protein existence level 1. Part of the excision complex necessary for the excision of prophage from the host genome by site-specific recombination at the att site. From Escherichia phage lambda (Bacteriophage lambda).
   3298..3576    -  CDS            ea8.5: EA85_LAMBD - Protein predicted: Swiss-Prot protein existence level 4. From Escherichia phage lambda (Bacteriophage lambda).
   3643..3843    -  CDS            rexB (fragment): REXB_LAMBD - Experimental evidence at protein level: Swiss-Prot protein existence level 1. May participate in viral genome replication by preventing the degradation of lambda-O protein (protein playing a role in DNA replication). May also prevent host cell death under conditions of nutrient starvation. From Escherichia phage lambda (Bacteriophage lambda).
   3862..4563    -  CDS            rexA (fragment): REXA_BP434 - Also known as rex. Protein inferred from homology: Swiss-Prot protein existence level 3. Inhibits the growth of unrelated coliphages, including T4rII, T5lr, T1, and some mutants of T7, P22, phi-80, and lambda. It controls the activity of gene S and may inhibit the establishment of lysogeny by the repressor protein (By similarity). From Enterobacteria phage 434 (Bacteriophage 434).
   4593..5564    +  CDS            BMI1: BMI1_HUMAN - Also known as PCGF4, RNF51. Experimental evidence at protein level: Swiss-Prot protein existence level 1. Component of a Polycomb group (PcG) multiprotein PRC1-like complex, a complex class required to maintain the transcriptionally repressive state of many genes, including Hox genes, throughout development. PcG PRC1 complex acts via chromatin remodeling and modification of histones; it mediates monoubiquitination of histone H2A 'Lys-119', rendering chromatin heritably changed in its expressibility (PubMed:15386022, PubMed:16359901, PubMed:26151332, PubMed:16714294, PubMed:2177224
   5584..5754    +  CDS            U (fragment): TTTP_LAMBD - Experimental evidence at protein level: Swiss-Prot protein existence level 1. Plays an essential role in tail assembly by capping the rapidly polymerizing tail once it has reached its requisite length and serving as the interaction surface for the completion protein. From Escherichia phage lambda (Bacteriophage lambda).
   5765..6277    +  CDS            V (fragment): TUBE_LAMBD - Experimental evidence at protein level: Swiss-Prot protein existence level 1. Forms the phage's tail tube composed of 32 hexameric disks. When it encounters the appropriate initiation complex gpM and gpL, it assembles in hexameric rings that stack on top of each others. Multimerization ceases when the correct tail length is achieved through a mechanism dependent on tail terminator protein. From Escherichia phage lambda (Bacteriophage lambda).
   6299..7105    +  CDS            EHMT2 (fragment): EHMT2_HUMAN - Also known as BAT8, C6orf30, G9A, KMT1C, NG36. Experimental evidence at protein level: Swiss-Prot protein existence level 1. Histone methyltransferase that specifically mono- and dimethylates 'Lys-9' of histone H3 (H3K9me1 and H3K9me2, respectively) in euchromatin. H3K9me represents a specific tag for epigenetic transcriptional repression by recruiting HP1 proteins to methylated histones. Also mediates monomethylation of 'Lys-56' of histone H3 (H3K56me1) in G1 phase, leading to promote interaction between histone H3 and PCNA and regulating DNA replication. Also weakly methylates
   7067..7576    +  CDS            K (fragment): TIPK_LAMBD - Protein inferred from homology: Swiss-Prot protein existence level 3. Plays a role in tail tip complex assembly. The tail tip complex is assembled successively with three tail tip proteins J, one tail tip protein I, one tail tip protein L and one tail tip protein K. The tail tip complex interacts with tail measure protein to initiate tail tube assembly. The formation of the tail tip complex is completed by the addition of tail tip protein M, which is followed by tail tube polymerization. May be excluded form tail tip during maturation and would be absent from virions. May be invol
   7993..8150    +  CDS            lacZα (fragment): LacZα fragment of β-galactosidase; lacZ fragment
   8156..8255    -  misc_feature   bom (fragment): basis of mobility region from pBR322
   8357..8392    -  CDS            rop (fragment): Rop protein, which maintains plasmids at low copy number; rop
   8487..8591    +  promoter       AmpR promoter: bla
   8592..9452    +  CDS            AmpR: β-lactamase; bla; confers resistance to ampicillin, carbenicillin, and related antibiotics
   9623..211     +  rep_origin     ori (across the origin): high-copy-number ColE1/pMB1/pBR322/pUC origin of replication
>Addgene plasmid #89439 | pPSU1 | addgene full sequence | sequence record 190157 | Addgene NGS Result
CCTACAGCGTGAGCTATGAGAAAGCGCCACGCTTCCCGAAGGGAGAAAGGCGGACAGGTATCCGGTAAGC
GGCAGGGTCGGAACAGGAGAGCGCACGAGGGAGCTTCCAGGGGGAAACGCCTGGTATCTTTATAGTCCTG
TCGGGTTTCGCCACCTCTGACTTGAGCGTCGATTTTTGTGATGCTCGTCAGGGGGGCGGAGCCTATGGAA
AAACGCCAGCAACGCGGCCTTTTTACGGTTCCTGGCCTTTTGCTGGCCTTTTGCTCACATGTTCTTTCCT
GCGTTATCCCCTGATTCTGTGGATAACCGTATTACCGCCTTTGAGTGAGCTGATACCGCTCGCCGCAGCC
GAACGACCGAGCGCAGCGAGTCAGTGAGCGAGGAAGCGGAAGAGCGCCCAATACGCAAACCGCCTCTCCC
CGCGCGTTGGCCGATTCATTAATGCAGCTGGCACGACAGGTTTCCCGACTGGAAAGCGGGCAGTGAGCGC
AACGCAATTAATGTGAGTTAGCTCACTCATTAGGCACCCCAGGCTTTACACTTTATGCTTCCGGCTCGTA
TGTTGTGTGGAATTGTGAGCGGATAACAATTTCACACAGGAAACAGCTATGACCATGATTACGCCAAGCT
TGATATCATCAAAGCCATGAACAAAGCAGCCGCGCTGGATGAACTGATACCGGGGTTGCTGAGTGAATAT
ATCGAACAGTCAGGTTAACAGGCTGCGGCATTTTGTCCGCGCCGGGCTTCGCTCACTGTTCAGGCCGGAG
CCACAGACCGCCGTTGAATGGGCGGATGCTAATTACTATCTCCCGAAAGAATCCGCATACCAGGAAGGGC
GCTGGGAAACACTGCCCTTTCAGCGGGCCATCATGAATGCGATGGGCAGCGACTACATCCGTGAGGTGAA
TGTGGTGAAGTCTGCCCGTGTCGGTTATTCCAAAATGCTGCTGGGTGTTTATGCCTACTTTATAGAGCAT
AAGCAGCGCAACACCCTTATCTGGTTGCCGACGGATGGTGATGCCGAGAACTTTATGAAAACCCACGTTG
AGCCGACTATTCGTGATATTCCGTCGCTGCTGGCGCTGGCCCCGTGGTATGGCAAAAAGCACCGGGATAA
CACGCTCACCAGATATCGAAGCCTACGCGCTGAACGCCAGCGGTGTGGTGAATATCATCGTGTTCGATCC
GAAAGGCTGGGCGCTGTTCCGTTCCTTCAAAGCCGTCAAGGAGAAGCTGGATACCCGTCGTGGCTCTAAT
TCCGAGCTGGAGACAGCGGTGAAAGACCTGGGCAAAGCGGTGTCCTATAAGGGGATGTATGGCGATGTGG
CCATCGTCGTGTATTCCGGACAGTACGTGGAAAACGGCGTCAAAAAGAACTTCCTGCCGGACAACACGAT
GGTGCTGGGGAACACTCAGGCACGCGGTCTGCGCACCTATGGCTGCATTCAGGATGCGGACGCACAGCGC
GAAGGCATTAACGCCTCTGCCCGTTACCCGAAAAACTGGGTGACCACCGGCGATCCGGCGCGTGAGTTCA
CCATGATTCAGTCAGCACCGCTGATGCTGCTGGCTGACCCTGATGAGTTCGTGTCCGTACAACTGGCGTA
ATCATGGCCCTTCGGGGCCATTGTTTCTCTGTGGAGGAGTCCATGACGAAAGATGAACTGATTGCCCGTC
TCCGCTCGCTGGGTGAACAACTGAACCGTGATGTCAGCCTGACGGGGACGAAAGAAGAACTGGCGCTCCG
TGTGGCAGAGCTGAAAGAGGAGCTTGATGACACGGATGAAACTGCCGGTCAGGACACCCCTCTCAGCCGG
GAAAATGTGCTGACCGGACATGAAAATGAGGTGGGATCAGCGCAGCCGGATACCGTGATTCTGGATACGT
CTGAACTGGTCACGGTCGTGGCACTGGTGAAGCTGCATACTGATGCACTTCACGCCACGCGGGATGAACC
TGTGGCATTTGTGCTGCCGGGAACGGCGTTTCGTGTCTCTGCCGGTGTGGCAGCCGAAATGACAGAGCGC
GGCCTGGCCAGAATGCAATAACGGGAGGCGCTGTGGCTGATTTCGATAACCTGTCTGCAGCTGCCATTGC
CCGCGCCGATGAAACGATACGCGGGTACATGGATATCGGTACCCTTCATTTCGCATAAATCACCAACTCG
TTGCCCGGTAACAACAGCCAGTTCCATTGCAAGTCTGAGCCAACATGGTGATGATTCTGCTGCTTGATAA
ATTTTCAGGTATTCGTCAGCCGTAAGTCTTGATCTCCTTACCTCTGATTTTGCTGCGCGAGTGGCAGCGA
CATGGTTTGTTGTTATATGGCCTTCAGCTATTGCCTCTCGGAATGCATCGCTCAGTGTTGATCTGATTAA
CTTGGCTGACGCCGCCTTGCCCTCGTCTATGTATCCATTGAGCATTGCCGCAATTTCTTTTGTGGTGATG
TCTTCAAGTGGAGCATCAGGCAGACCCCTCCTTATTGCTTTAATTTTGCTCATGTAATTTATGAGTGTCT
TCTGCTTGATTCCTCTGCTGGCCAGGATTTTTTCGTAGCGATCAAGCCATGAATGTAACGTAACCTGCAG
ATCACTGTTGATTCTCGCTGTCAGAGGCTTGTGTTTGTGTCCTGAAAATAACTCAATGTTGGCCTGTATA
GCTTCAGTGATTGCGATTCGCCTGTCTCTGCCTAATCCAAACTCTTTACCCGTCCTTGGGTCCCTGTAGC
AGTAATATCCATTGTTTCTTATATAAAGGTTAGGGGGTAAATCCCGGCGCTCATGACTTCGCCTTCTTCC
CATTTCTGATCCTCTTCAAAAGGCCACCTGTTACTGGTCGATTTAAGTCAACCTTTACCGCTGATTCGTG
GAACAGATACTCTCTTCCATCCTTAACCGGAGGTGGGAATATCCTGCATTCCCGAACCCATCGACGAACT
GTTTCAAGGCTTCTTGGACGTCGCTGGCGTGCGTTCCACTCCTGAAGTGTCAAGTACATCGCAAAGTCTC
CGCAATTACACGCAAGAAAAAACCGCCATCAGGCGGCTTGGTGTTCTTTCAGTTCTTCAATTCGAATATT
GGTTACGTCTGCATGTGCTATCTGCGCCCATATCATCCAGTGGTCGTAGCAGTCGTTGATGTTCTCCGCT
TCGATAACTCTGTTGAATGGCTCTCCATTCCATTCTCCTGTGACTCGGAAGTGCATTTATCATCTCCATA
AAACAAAACCCGCCGTAGCGAGTTCAGATAAAATAAATCCCCGCGAGTGCGAGGATTGTTATGTAATATT
GGGTTTAATCATCTATATGTTTTGTACAGAGAGGGCAAGTATCGTTTCCACCGTACTCGTGATAATAATT
TTGCACGGTATCAGTCATTTCTCGCACATTGCAGAATGGGGATTTGTCTTCATTAGACTTATAAACCTTC
ATGGAATATTTGTATGCCGACTCTATATCTATACCTTCATCTACATAAACACCTTCGTGATGTCTGCATG
GAGACAAGACACCGGATCTGCACAACATTGATAACGCCCAATCTTTTTGCTCAGACTCTAACTCATTGAT
ACTCATTTATAAACTCCTTGCAATGTATGTCGTTTCAGCTAAACGGTATCAGCAATGTTTAGATATCTCT
AGACTTCCGATTAGAAACGTCAAGGCAGCAATCAGGATTGCAATCATGGTTCCTGCATATGATGACAATG
TCGCCCCAAGACCATCTCTATGAGCTGAAAAAGAAACACCAGGAATGTAGTGGCGGAAAAGGAGATAGCA
AATGCTTACGATAACGTAAGGAATTATTACTATGTAAACACCAGGCATGATTCTGTTCCGCATAATTACT
CCTGCTAATTAATCCTTAACTTTGCCCACCTGCCTTTTAAAACATTCCAGTATATCACTTTTCATTCTTG
CGTAGCAATATGCCATCTCTTCAGCTATCTCAGCATTGGTGACCTTGTTCAGAGGCGCTGAGAGATGGCC
TTTTTCTGATAGATAATGTTCTGTTAAAATATCTCCGGCCTCATCTTTTGCCCGCAGGCTAATGTCTGAA
AATTGAGGTGACGGGTTAAAAATAATATCCTTGGCAACCTTTTTTATATCCCTTTTAAATTTTGGCTTAA
TGACTATATCCAATGAGTCAAAAAGCTCCCCTTCAATATCTGTTGCCCCTAAGACCTTTAATATATCGCC
AAATACAGGTAGCTTGGCTTCTACCTTCACCGTTGTTCGGCCGATGAAATGCATATGCATAACATCGTCT
TTGGTGGTTCCCCTCATCAGTGGCTCTATCTGAACGCGCTCTCCACTGCTTAATGACATTCCTTTCCCGA
TTAAAAAATCTGTCAGATCGGATGTGGTCGGCCCGAAAACAGTTCTGGCAAAACCAATGGTGTCGCCTTC
AACAAACAAAAAAGATGGGAATCCCAATGATTCGTCATCTGCGAGGCTGTTCTTAATATCTTCAACTGAA
GCTTTAGAGCGATTTATCTTCTGAACCAGACTCTTGTCATTTGTTTTGGTAAAGAGAAAAGTTTTTCCAT
CGATACTGATGTATCATGTCCAAAGAACGATTATCTGCAGATCGAACAACGAGAATCAAGATCACTGAGC
TAAATCCCCACCTGATGTGTGTGCTTTGTGGAGGGTACTTCATTGATGCCACAACCATAATAGAATGTCT
ACATTCCTTCTGTAAAACGTGTATTGTTCGTTACCTGGAGACCAGCAAGTATTGTCCTATTTGTGATGTC
CAAGTTCACAAGACCAGACCACTACTGAATATAAGGTCAGATAAAACTCTCCAAGATATTGTATACAAAT
TAGTTCCAGGGCTTTTCAAAAATGAAATGAAGAGAAGAAGGGATTTTTATGCAGCTCATCCTTCTGCTGA
TGCTGCCAATGGCTCTAATGAAGATAGAGGAGAGGTTGCAGATGAAGATAAGAGAATTATAACTGATGAT
GAGATAATAAGCTTATCCATTGAATTCTTTGACCAGAACAGATTGGATCGGAAAGTAAACAAAGACAAAG
AGAAATCTAAGGAGGAGGTGAATGATAAAAGATACTTACGATGCCCAGCAGCAATGACTGTGATGCACTT
AAGAAAGTTTCTCAGAAGTAAAATGGACATACCTAATACTTTCCAGATTGATGTCATGTATGAGGAGGAA
CCTTTAAAGGATTATTATACACTAATGGATATTGCCTACATTTATACCTGGAGAAGGAATGGTCCACTTC
CATTGAAATACAGAGTTCGACCTACTTGTAAAAGAATGAAGATCAGTCACCAGAGAGATGGACTGACAAA
TGCTGGAGAACTGGAAAGTGACTCTGGGAGTGACAAGGCCAACAGCCCAGCAGGAGGTATTCCCTCCACC
TCTTCTTGTTTGCCTAGCCCCAGTACTCCAGTGCAGTCTCCTCATCCACAGTTTCCTCACATTTCCAGTA
CTATGAATGGAACCAGCAACAGCCCCAGCGGTAACCACCAATCTTCTTTTGCCAATAGACCTCGAAAATC
ATCAGTAAATGGGTCATCAGCAACTTCTTCTGGTTAATGTACATAATCAGATCTCTGCAGTTGATGCGTG
GATGGAGTCCCGGATTTATCCGGTGATGAGCGATATCCCGGCACTGTCAGATTTGATCACCAGTATGGTG
GCCAGCGGCTATGACTACCGGCGCGACGATGATGCGGGCTTGTGGAGTTCAGCCGATCTGACTTATGTCA
TTACCTATGAAATGTGAGGACGCTATGCCTGTACCAAATCCTACAATGCCGGTGAAAGGTGCCGGGACCA
CCCTGTGGGTTTATAAGGGGAGCGGTGACCCTTACGCGAATCCGCTTTCAGACGTTGACTGGTCGCGTCT
GGCAAAAGTTAAAGACCTGACGCCCGGCGAACTGACCGCTGAGTCCTATGACGACAGCTATCTCGATGAT
GAAGATGCAGACTGGACTGCGACCGGGCAGGGGCAGAAATCTGCCGGAGATACCAGCTTCACGCTGGCGT
GGATGCCCGGAGAGCAGGGGCAGCAGGCGCTGCTGGCGTGGTTTAATGAAGGCGATACCCGTGCCTATAA
AATCCGCTTCCCGAACGGCACGGTCGATGTGTTCCGTGGCTGGGTCAGCAGTATCGGTAAGGCGGTGACG
GCGAAGGAAGTGATCACCCGCACGGTGAAAGTCACCAATGTGGGACGTCCGTCGATGGCAGAAGATCGCA
GCACGGTAACAGCGGCAACCGGCATGACCGTGACGCCTGCCAGCACCTGGATCTCTGCAGCCATGGAGAT
CATCTGCCGGGACGTGGCTCGGGGCTATGAGAACGTGCCCATTCCCTGTGTCAACGGTGTGGATGGGGAG
CCCTGCCCTGAGGATTACAAGTACATCTCAGAGAACTGCGAGACGTCCACCATGAACATCGATCGCAACA
TCACCCACTAACAGCACTGCACGTGTGTGGACGACTGCTCTAGCTCCAACTGCCTGTGCGGCCAGCTCAG
CATCCGGTGCTGGTATGACAAGGATGGGCGATTGCTCCAGGAATTTAACAAGATTGAGCCTCCGCTGATT
TTCGAGTGTAACCAGGCGTGCTCATGCTGGAGAAACTGCAAGAACCGGGTCGTACAGAGTGGCATCAAGG
TGCGGCTACAGCTCTACCGAACAGCCAAGATGGGCTGGGGGGTCCGCGCCCTGTAAACCATCCCACAGGG
GACCTTCATCTGCGAGTATGTCGGGGAGCTGATCTCTGATGCTGAGGCTGATGTGAGAGAGGATGATTCT
TACCTCTTCGACTTAGACAACAAGGATGGAGAGGTGTACTGCATAGATGCCCGTTACTATGGCAACATCA
GCCGCTTCATCAACCACCTGTGTGACCCCAACATCATTCCCGTCCGGGTCTTCATGCTGCACCAAGACCT
GCGATTTCCACGCATCGCCTTCTTCAGTTCCCGAGACATCCGGACTGGGGAGGAGCTAGGGTTTGACTAT
GGCGACCGCTTCTGGGACATCAAAAGCAAATATTTCACCTGCCAATGTGGCTCTGAGAAGTGCAAGCACT
CAGGGCCCGGATCTCTGCAGGTGCAGAGTGATTTGCCGTGGTGGCTGGTCTGCCGGGGGACGATTCATAA
GTTCCGCTGTGTGCCGCATCTCACCGGGCGGCGCTTTGAGCACGGTGTGACGGACTGTTACACACTGTTC
CGGGATGCTTATCATCTGGCGGGGATTGAGATGCCGGACTTTCATCGTGAGGATGACTGGTGGCGTAACG
GCCAGAATCTCTATCTGGATAATCTGGAGGCGACGGGGCTGTATCAGGTGCCGTTGTCAGCGGCACAGCC
GGGCGATGTGCTGCTGTGCTGTTTTGGTTCATCAGTGCCGAATCACGCCGCAATTTACTGCGGCGACGGC
GAGCTGCTGCACCATATTCCTGAACAACTGAGCAAACGAGAGAGGTACACCGACAAATGGCAGCGACGCA
CACACTCCCTCTGGCGTCACCGGGCATGGCGCGCATCTGCCTTTACGGGGATTTACAACGATTTGGTCGC
CGCATCGACCTTCGTGTGAAAACGGGGGCTGAAGCCATCCGGGCACTGGCCACACAGCTCCCGGCGTTTC
GTCAGAAACTGAGCGACGGCTGGTATCAGGTACGGATTGCCGGGCGGGACGTCAGCACGTCCGGGTTAAC
GGCGCAGTTACATGAGACTCTGCCTGATGGCGCTGTAATTCATATTGTTCCCAGAGTCGCCGGGGCCAAG
TCAGGTGGCGTATTCCAGATTGTCCTGGGGGCTGCCGCCATTGCCGGATCATTCTTTACCGCCGGAGCCA
CCCTTGCAGCATGGGGGGCAGCCATTGGGGCCGGTGGTATGACCGGCATCCTGTTTTCTCTCGGTGCCAG
TATGGTGCTCGGTGGTGTGGCGCAGATGCTGGCACCGAAAGCCAGAACTCCCCGTATACAGACAACGGAT
AACGCTGCAGGAATTCACTGGCCGTCGTTTTACAACGTCGTGACTGGGAAAACCCTGGCGTTACCCAACT
TAATCGCCTTGCAGCACATCCCCCTTTCGCCAGCTGGCGTAATAGCGAAGAGGCCCGCACCGATCGCCCT
TCCCAACAGTTGCGCAGCCTGAATGGCGAATGGCGCCTGATGCGGTATTTTCTCCTTACGCATCTGTGCG
GTATTTCACACCGCATATGGTGCACTCTCAGTACAATCTGCTCTGATGCCGCATAGTTAAGCCAGCCCCG
ACACCCGCCAACACCCGCTGACGCGCCCTGACGGGCTTGTCTGCTCCCGGCATCCGCTTACAGACAAGCT
GTGACCGTCTCCGGGAGCTGCATGTGTCAGAGGTTTTCACCGTCATCACCGAAACGCGCGAGACGAAAGG
GCCTCGTGATACGCCTATTTTTATAGGTTAATGTCATGATAATAATGGTTTCTTAGACGTCAGGTGGCAC
TTTTCGGGGAAATGTGCGCGGAACCCCTATTTGTTTATTTTTCTAAATACATTCAAATATGTATCCGCTC
ATGAGACAATAACCCTGATAAATGCTTCAATAATATTGAAAAAGGAAGAGTATGAGTATTCAACATTTCC
GTGTCGCCCTTATTCCCTTTTTTGCGGCATTTTGCCTTCCTGTTTTTGCTCACCCAGAAACGCTGGTGAA
AGTAAAAGATGCTGAAGATCAGTTGGGTGCACGAGTGGGTTACATCGAACTGGATCTCAACAGCGGTAAG
ATCCTTGAGAGTTTTCGCCCCGAAGAACGTTTTCCAATGATGAGCACTTTTAAAGTTCTGCTATGTGGCG
CGGTATTATCCCGTATTGACGCCGGGCAAGAGCAACTCGGTCGCCGCATACACTATTCTCAGAATGACTT
GGTTGAGTACTCACCAGTCACAGAAAAGCATCTTACGGATGGCATGACAGTAAGAGAATTATGCAGTGCT
GCCATAACCATGAGTGATAACACTGCGGCCAACTTACTTCTGACAACGATCGGAGGACCGAAGGAGCTAA
CCGCTTTTTTGCACAACATGGGGGATCATGTAACTCGCCTTGATCGTTGGGAACCGGAGCTGAATGAAGC
CATACCAAACGACGAGCGTGACACCACGATGCCTGTAGCAATGGCAACAACGTTGCGCAAACTATTAACT
GGCGAACTACTTACTCTAGCTTCCCGGCAACAATTAATAGACTGGATGGAGGCGGATAAAGTTGCAGGAC
CACTTCTGCGCTCGGCCCTTCCGGCTGGCTGGTTTATTGCTGATAAATCTGGAGCCGGTGAGCGTGGGTC
TCGCGGTATCATTGCAGCACTGGGGCCAGATGGTAAGCCCTCCCGTATCGTAGTTATCTACACGACGGGG
AGTCAGGCAACTATGGATGAACGAAATAGACAGATCGCTGAGATAGGTGCCTCACTGATTAAGCATTGGT
AACTGTCAGACCAAGTTTACTCATATATACTTTAGATTGATTTAAAACTTCATTTTTAATTTAAAAGGAT
CTAGGTGAAGATCCTTTTTGATAATCTCATGACCAAAATCCCTTAACGTGAGTTTTCGTTCCACTGAGCG
TCAGACCCCGTAGAAAAGATCAAAGGATCTTCTTGAGATCCTTTTTTTCTGCGCGTAATCTGCTGCTTGC
AAACAAAAAAACCACCGCTACCAGCGGTGGTTTGTTTGCCGGATCAAGAGCTACCAACTCTTTTTCCGAA
GGTAACTGGCTTCAGCAGAGCGCAGATACCAAATACTGTTCTTCTAGTGTAGCCGTAGTTAGGCCACCAC
TTCAAGAACTCTGTAGCACCGCCTACATACCTCGCTCTGCTAATCCTGTTACCAGTGGCTGCTGCCAGTG
GCGATAAGTCGTGTCTTACCGGGTTGGACTCAAGACGATAGTTACCGGATAAGGCGCAGCGGTCGGGCTG
AACGGGGGGTTCGTGCACACAGCCCAGCTTGGAGCGAACGACCTACACCGAACTGAGATA
