>Addgene plasmid #89439 | pPSU1 | addgene partial sequence | sequence record 189834 | M13pUC-Rev 5'-AGCGGATAACAATTTCACACAGG-3'
TGATTACGCCAAGCTTGATATCATCAAAGCCATGAACAAAGCAGCCGCGCTGGATGAACTGATACCGGGG
TTGCTGAGTGAATATATCGAACAGTCAGGTTAACAGGCTGCGGCATTTTGTCCGCGCCGGGCTTCGCTCA
CTGTTCAGGCCGGAGCCACAGACCGCCGTTGAATGGGCGGATGCTAATTACTATCTCCCGAAAGAATCCG
CATACCAGGAAGGGCGCTGGGAAACACTGCCCTTTCAGCGGGCCATCATGAATGCGATGGGCAGCGACTA
CATCCGTGAGGTGAATGTGGTGAAGTCTGCCCGTGTCGGTTATTCCAAAATGCTGCTGGGTGTTTATGCC
TACTTTATAGAGCATAAGCAGCGCAACACCCTTATCTGGTTGCCGACGGATGGTGATGCCGAGAACTTTA
TGAAAACCCACGTTGAGCCGACTATTCGTGATATTCCGTCGCTGCTGGCGCTGGCCCCGTGGTATGGCAA
AAAGCACCGGGATAACACGCTCACCAGATATCGAAGCCTACGCGCTGAACGCCAGCGGTGTGGTGAATAT
CATCGTGTTCGATCCGAAAGGCTGGGCGCTGTTCCGTTCCTTCAAAGCCGTCAAGGAGAAGCTGGATACC
CGTCGTGGCTCTAATTCCGAGCTGGAGACAGCGGTGAAAGACCTGGG
