>Addgene plasmid #89439 | pPSU1 | addgene partial sequence | sequence record 189836 | M13pUC-Fwd 5'-CCCAGTCACGACGTTGTAAAACG-3'
ATTCCTGCAGCGTTATCCGTTGTCTGTATACGGGGAGTTCTGGCTTTCGGTGCCAGCATCTGCGCCACAC
CACCGAGCACCATACTGGCACCGAGAGAAAACAGGATGCCGGTCATACCACCGGCCCCAATGGCTGCCCC
CCATGCTGCAAGGGTGGCTCCGGCGGTAAAGAATGATCCGGCAATGGCGGCAGCCCCCAGGACAATCTGG
AATACGCCACCTGACTTGGCCCCGGCGACTCTGGGAACAATATGAATTACAGCGCCATCAGGCAGAGTCT
CATGTAACTGCGCCGTTAACCCGGACGTGCTGACGTCCCGCCCGGCAATCCGTACCTGATACCAGCCGTC
GCTCAGTTTCTGACGAAACGCCGGGAGCTGTGTGGCCAGTGCCCGGATGGCTTCAGCCCCCGTTTTCACA
CGAAGGTCGATGCGGCGACCAAATCGTTGTAAATCCCCGTAAAGGCAGATGCGCGCCATGCCCGGTGACG
CCAGAGGGAGTGTGTGCGTCGCTGCCATTTGTCGGTGTACCTCTCTCGTTTGCTCAGTTGTTCAGGAATA
TGGTGCA
